>Addgene plasmid | pDONR221-SLC29A2_STOP | analyzer sequence | sequence record 312544
CTTTCCTGCGTTATCCCCTGATTCTGTGGATAACCGTATTACCGCCTTTGAGTGAGCTGATACCGCTCGC
CGCAGCCGAACGACCGAGCGCAGCGAGTCAGTGAGCGAGGAAGCGGAAGAGCGCCCAATACGCAAACCGC
CTCTCCCCGCGCGTTGGCCGATTCATTAATGCAGCTGGCACGACAGGTTTCCCGACTGGAAAGCGGGCAG
TGAGCGCAACGCAATTAATACGCGTACCGCTAGCCAGGAAGAGTTTGTAGAAACGCAAAAAGGCCATCCG
TCAGGATGGCCTTCTGCTTAGTTTGATGCCTGGCAGTTTATGGCGGGCGTCCTGCCCGCCACCCTCCGGG
CCGTTGCTTCACAACGTTCAAATCCGCTCCCGGCGGATTTGTCCTACTCAGGAGAGCGTTCACCGACAAA
CAACAGATAAAACGAAAGGCCCAGTCTTCCGACTGAGCCTTTCGTTTTATTTGATGCCTGGCAGTTCCCT
ACTCTCGCGTTAACGCTAGCATGGATGTTTTCCCAGTCACGACGTTGTAAAACGACGGCCAGTCTTAAGC
TCGGGCCCCAAATAATGATTTTATTTTGACTGATAGTGACCTGTTCGTTGCAACACATTGATGAGCAATG
CTTTTTTATAATGCCAACTTTGTACAAAAAAGCAGGCTCCACCATGGCCAGGGGCGACGCCCCACGCGAT
TCTTACCACCTGGTGGGCATCAGCTTCTTTATCCTGGGCCTGGGCACCCTGCTGCCTTGGAATTTCTTTA
TCACAGCCATCCCATATTTCCAGGCAAGGCTGGCAGGAGCAGGAAACTCTACAGCCAGAATCCTGAGCAC
CAATCACACAGGCCCTGAGGACGCCTTCAACTTTAACAATTGGGTGACCCTGCTGTCCCAGCTGCCTCTG
CTGCTGTTCACACTGCTGAATTCTTTTCTGTACCAGTGCGTGCCAGAGACCGTGAGGATCCTGGGCTCCC
TGCTGGCCATCCTGCTGCTGTTCGCCCTGACAGCCGCCCTGGTGAAGGTGGATATGTCTCCCGGCCCTTT
CTTTTCCATCACCATGGCCAGCGTGTGCTTCATCAACAGCTTTTCCGCCGTGCTGCAGGGATCTCTGTTC
GGACAGCTGGGCACCATGCCCTCCACCTATTCTACACTGTTCCTGAGCGGACAGGGACTGGCAGGAATCT
TTGCCGCCCTGGCAATGCTGCTGAGCATGGCATCCGGAGTGGACGCAGAGACCAGCGCCCTGGGCTACTT
CATCACACCATGCGTGGGCATCCTGATGTCCATCGTGTGCTATCTGTCTCTGCCCCACCTGAAGTTTGCC
CGCTACTATCTGGCCAATAAGAGCTCCCAGGCACAGGCACAGGAGCTGGAGACAAAGGCCGAGCTGCTGC
AGTCCGACGAGAACGGCATCCCATCTAGCCCACAGAAGGTGGCCCTGACCCTGGACCTGGATCTGGAGAA
GGAGCCCGAGAGCGAGCCTGATGAGCCACAGAAGCCCGGCAAGCCTTCCGTGTTCACCGTGTTTCAGAAG
ATCTGGCTGACAGCCCTGTGCCTGGTGCTGGTGTTCACCGTGACACTGAGCGTGTTTCCTGCCATCACAG
CCATGGTGACCTCCTCTACAAGCCCCGGCAAGTGGTCCCAGTTCTTTAATCCTATCTGCTGTTTCCTGCT
GTTTAACATCATGGACTGGCTGGGCCGGTCTCTGACCAGCTACTTCCTGTGGCCCGACGAGGATAGCAGG
CTGCTGCCTCTGCTGGTGTGCCTGCGCTTCCTGTTTGTGCCACTGTTTATGCTGTGCCACGTGCCACAGC
GGTCCAGACTGCCAATCCTGTTCCCCCAGGATGCCTACTTCATCACCTTTATGCTGCTGTTTGCCGTGAG
CAACGGCTATCTGGTGTCCCTGACAATGTGCCTGGCACCTAGGCAGGTGCTGCCACACGAGAGAGAGGTG
GCAGGCGCCCTGATGACCTTCTTTCTGGCCCTGGGACTGTCCTGTGGAGCATCTCTGAGCTTCCTGTTTA
AGGCCCTGCTGTAAGACCCAGCTTTCTTGTACAAAGTTGGCATTATAAGAAAGCATTGCTTATCAATTTG
TTGCAACGAACAGGTCACTATCAGTCAAAATAAAATCATTATTTGCCATCCAGCTGATATCCCCTATAGT
GAGTCGTATTACATGGTCATAGCTGTTTCCTGGCAGCTCTGGCCCGTGTCTCAAAATCTCTGATGTTACA
TTGCACAAGATAAAATAATATCATCATGAACAATAAAACTGTCTGCTTACATAAACAGTAATACAAGGGG
TGTTATGAGCCATATTCAACGGGAAACGTCGAGGCCGCGATTAAATTCCAACATGGATGCTGATTTATAT
GGGTATAAATGGGCTCGCGATAATGTCGGGCAATCAGGTGCGACAATCTATCGCTTGTATGGGAAGCCCG
ATGCGCCAGAGTTGTTTCTGAAACATGGCAAAGGTAGCGTTGCCAATGATGTTACAGATGAGATGGTCAG
ACTAAACTGGCTGACGGAATTTATGCCTCTTCCGACCATCAAGCATTTTATCCGTACTCCTGATGATGCA
TGGTTACTCACCACTGCGATCCCCGGAAAAACAGCATTCCAGGTATTAGAAGAATATCCTGATTCAGGTG
AAAATATTGTTGATGCGCTGGCAGTGTTCCTGCGCCGGTTGCATTCGATTCCTGTTTGTAATTGTCCTTT
TAACAGCGATCGCGTATTTCGTCTCGCTCAGGCGCAATCACGAATGAATAACGGTTTGGTTGATGCGAGT
GATTTTGATGACGAGCGTAATGGCTGGCCTGTTGAACAAGTCTGGAAAGAAATGCATAAACTTTTGCCAT
TCTCACCGGATTCAGTCGTCACTCATGGTGATTTCTCACTTGATAACCTTATTTTTGACGAGGGGAAATT
AATAGGTTGTATTGATGTTGGACGAGTCGGAATCGCAGACCGATACCAGGATCTTGCCATCCTATGGAAC
TGCCTCGGTGAGTTTTCTCCTTCATTACAGAAACGGCTTTTTCAAAAATATGGTATTGATAATCCTGATA
TGAATAAATTGCAGTTTCATTTGATGCTCGATGAGTTTTTCTAATCAGAATTGGTTAATTGGTTGTAACA
CTGGCAGAGCATTACGCTGACTTGACGGGACGGCGCAAGCTCATGACCAAAATCCCTTAACGTGAGTTAC
GCGTCGTTCCACTGAGCGTCAGACCCCGTAGAAAAGATCAAAGGATCTTCTTGAGATCCTTTTTTTCTGC
GCGTAATCTGCTGCTTGCAAACAAAAAAACCACCGCTACCAGCGGTGGTTTGTTTGCCGGATCAAGAGCT
ACCAACTCTTTTTCCGAAGGTAACTGGCTTCAGCAGAGCGCAGATACCAAATACTGTTCTTCTAGTGTAG
CCGTAGTTAGGCCACCACTTCAAGAACTCTGTAGCACCGCCTACATACCTCGCTCTGCTAATCCTGTTAC
CAGTGGCTGCTGCCAGTGGCGATAAGTCGTGTCTTACCGGGTTGGACTCAAGACGATAGTTACCGGATAA
GGCGCAGCGGTCGGGCTGAACGGGGGGTTCGTGCACACAGCCCAGCTTGGAGCGAACGACCTACACCGAA
CTGAGATACCTACAGCGTGAGCTATGAGAAAGCGCCACGCTTCCCGAAGGGAGAAAGGCGGACAGGTATC
CGGTAAGCGGCAGGGTCGGAACAGGAGAGCGCACGAGGGAGCTTCCAGGGGGAAACGCCTGGTATCTTTA
TAGTCCTGTCGGGTTTCGCCACCTCTGACTTGAGCGTCGATTTTTGTGATGCTCGTCAGGGGGGCGGAGC
CTATGGAAAAACGCCAGCAACGCGGCCTTTTTACGGTTCCTGGCCTTTTGCTGGCCTTTTGCTCACATGT
T
Features (pLannotate 1.2.2; 10 found; start..end, strand, type, name):
    121..213     +  CDS            lacI (fragment): lac repressor; lacI; The lac repressor binds to the lac operator to inhibit transcription in E. coli. This inhibition can be relieved by adding lactose or isopropyl-β-D-thiogalactopyranoside (IPTG).
    268..295     -  terminator     rrnB T2 terminator: transcription terminator T2 from the E. coli rrnB gene
    427..470     +  terminator     rrnB T1 terminator: Escherichia coli rrnB; transcription terminator T1 from the E. coli rrnB gene
    517..553     -  CDS            lacZα (fragment): LacZα fragment of β-galactosidase; lacZ fragment
    569..668     +  protein_bind   attL1: mutant version of attL; recombination site for the Gateway® LR reaction LR Clonase™
    674..2041    +  CDS            SLC29A2: S29A2_HUMAN - Also known as DER12, ENT2, HNP36. Experimental evidence at protein level: Swiss-Prot protein existence level 1. Mediates equilibrative transport of purine, pyrimidine nucleosides and the purine base hypoxanthine. Very less sensitive than SLC29A1 to inhibition by nitrobenzylthioinosine (NBMPR), dipyridamole, dilazep and draflazine. From Homo sapiens (Human).
   2046..2145    -  protein_bind   attL2: mutant version of attL; recombination site for the Gateway® LR reaction LR Clonase™
   2163..2181    -  promoter       T7 promoter: promoter for bacteriophage T7 RNA polymerase
   2315..3124    +  CDS            KanR: aminoglycoside phosphotransferase; aph(3')-Ia; confers resistance to kanamycin in bacteria or G418 (Geneticin®) in eukaryotes
   3271..3859    +  rep_origin     ori: high-copy-number ColE1/pMB1/pBR322/pUC origin of replication
